Addgene plasmid #186792: mito cpVenus control
Purpose: Identical to mito NAD+ biosensor, sans bipartite NAD+-binding domain modeled from bacterial DNA ligase
Depositing lab: Michael Cohen. Depositing organization: Oregon Health & Science University. Publication: Biosensor reveals multiple sources for mitochondrial NAD(+). Cambronne XA, Stewart ML, Kim D, Jones-Brunette AM, Morgan RK, Farrens DL, Cohen MS, Goodman RH. Science. 2016 Jun 17;352(6292):1474-7. doi: 10.1126/science.aad5168. PubMed 27313049.
Backbone
  Vector backbone: pCMV-Flag-HA-CcdB-IRES-puro
  Vector type: Mammalian Expression, Lentiviral
  Selectable markers: Puromycin
Growth in bacteria
  Bacterial resistance: Ampicillin, 100 μg/mL
  Growth temperature: 37°C
  Growth strain: NEB Stable
  Copy number: High Copy
Gene/Insert
  Gene/Insert name: mito cpVenus control
Terms and licenses: Academic/Nonprofit Terms; Industry Terms: Not Available to Industry
How to cite: mito cpVenus control was a gift from Michael Cohen (Addgene plasmid # 186792 ; http://n2t.net/addgene:186792 ; RRID:Addgene_186792)
