[The description below was written by a language model from this plasmid's Addgene catalogue record and pLannotate feature annotations shown in this document.]
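Description:
mito cpVenus control is an 8,641 nt HIV-1-based lentiviral mammalian expression plasmid built on the Gateway-compatible pCMV-Flag-HA-CcdB-IRES-puro backbone. In bacteria it is maintained through a high-copy ColE1/pUC-type origin and selected with ampicillin via the bla gene. The viral portion comprises a truncated 5' LTR, the Ψ packaging signal with a gag fragment, the Rev response element for Rev-dependent nuclear export of the genomic RNA, the cPPT/CTS, and a self-inactivating ΔU3 3' LTR. Together these allow packaging into lentiviral particles and stable integration without LTR-driven transcription from the provirus. Short lac, SV40 and nef fragments annotated elsewhere appear to be backbone remnants.

The expression cassette is driven by the CMV enhancer and promoter. It opens with a fragment of human COX4I1 (cytochrome c oxidase subunit 4), which is consistent with a mitochondrial targeting sequence given the "mito" designation. FLAG and HA epitope sequences follow, and then a fluorescent protein coding region flanked by attB1 and attB2 sites, showing that the insert replaced the ccdB cassette by Gateway recombination. The automated annotation labels this reading frame cEGFP, but the catalogue entry identifies it as cpVenus, a circularly permuted Aequorea-derived yellow variant. Downstream, an EMCV IRES permits translation of puromycin N-acetyltransferase from the same transcript, linking puromycin selection to sensor expression, and a WPRE enhances transcript expression.

According to the record, the construct is identical to the depositors' mitochondrial NAD+ biosensor except that it lacks the bipartite NAD+-binding domain modelled on bacterial DNA ligase. It therefore serves as the matched control for that sensor, reporting fluorescence changes that do not depend on NAD+ binding.
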