Features (pLannotate 1.2.2; 30 found; start..end, strand, type, name):
    377..634     +  LTR            5' LTR (truncated): truncated 5' long terminal repeat (LTR) from HIV-1
    681..806     +  misc_feature   HIV-1 Ψ: packaging signal of human immunodeficiency virus type 1
    790..1128    +  CDS            HIV-1 gag (fragment): gag protein from human immunodeficiency virus 1; gag
   1303..1536    +  misc_feature   RRE: The Rev response element (RRE) of HIV-1 allows for Rev-dependent mRNA export from the nucleus to the cytoplasm.
   1913..2013    +  CDS            Rev (fragment): human immunodeficiency virus 1 (HIV-1) Rev protein; rev; enhances nuclear export of unspliced and incompletely spliced viral mRNAs
   2062..2179    +  misc_feature   cPPT/CTS: central polypurine tract and central termination sequence of HIV-1
   2231..2534    +  enhancer       CMV enhancer: human cytomegalovirus immediate early enhancer
   2535..2738    +  promoter       CMV promoter: human cytomegalovirus (CMV) immediate early promoter
   2841..2936    +  CDS            COX4I1 (fragment): COX41_HUMAN - Also known as COX4. Experimental evidence at protein level: Swiss-Prot protein existence level 1. Component of the cytochrome c oxidase, the last enzyme in the mitochondrial electron transport chain which drives oxidative phosphorylation. The respiratory chain contains 3 multisubunit complexes succinate dehydrogenase (complex II, CII), ubiquinol- cytochrome c oxidoreductase (cytochrome b-c1 complex, complex III, CIII) and cytochrome c oxidase (complex IV, CIV), that cooperate to transfer electrons derived from NADH and succinate to molecular oxygen, creating an electrochemical gr
   2922..2942    +  CDS            FLAG (fragment): FLAG® epitope tag, followed by an enterokinase cleavage site
   2955..2981    +  CDS            3xHA (fragment): three tandem HA epitope tags
   2997..3021    +  protein_bind   attB1: mutant version of attB; recombination site for the Gateway® BP reaction BP Clonase™
   3048..3770    +  CDS            cEGFP: cEGFP is a basic (constitutively fluorescent) green fluorescent protein published in 2008, derived from Aequorea victoria.
   3797..3821    -  protein_bind   attB2: mutant version of attB; recombination site for the Gateway® BP reaction BP Clonase™
   3939..4401    +  misc_feature   IRES: internal ribosome entry site (IRES) of the encephalomyocarditis virus (EMCV)
   4415..5014    +  CDS            PuroR: puromycin N-acetyltransferase; pac from Streptomyces alboniger; confers resistance to puromycin
   5031..5619    +  misc_feature   WPRE: woodchuck hepatitis virus posttranscriptional regulatory element
   5627..5692    +  CDS            nef (fragment): NEF_HV1Z2 - Experimental evidence at protein level: Swiss-Prot protein existence level 1. Extracellular Nef protein targets CD4(+) T-lymphocytes for apoptosis by interacting with CXCR4 surface receptors. From Human immunodeficiency virus type 1 group M subtype D (isolate Z2/CDC-Z34) (HIV-1).
   5694..5927    +  LTR            3' LTR (ΔU3): self-inactivating 3' long terminal repeat (LTR) from HIV-1
   6132..6236    +  promoter       AmpR promoter: bla
   6237..7097    +  CDS            AmpR: β-lactamase; bla; confers resistance to ampicillin, carbenicillin, and related antibiotics
   7268..7856    +  rep_origin     ori: high-copy-number ColE1/pMB1/pBR322/pUC origin of replication
   8039..8093    +  CDS            lacI (fragment): lac repressor; lacI; The lac repressor binds to the lac operator to inhibit transcription in E. coli. This inhibition can be relieved by adding lactose or isopropyl-β-D-thiogalactopyranoside (IPTG).
   8099..8192    +  rep_origin     SV40 ori (fragment): SV40 origin of replication
   8217..8254    +  CDS            lacI (fragment): lac repressor; lacI; The lac repressor binds to the lac operator to inhibit transcription in E. coli. This inhibition can be relieved by adding lactose or isopropyl-β-D-thiogalactopyranoside (IPTG).
   8267..8288    +  protein_bind   CAP binding site: CAP binding activates transcription in the presence of cAMP. E. coli catabolite activator protein
   8303..8333    +  promoter       lac promoter: promoter for the E. coli lac operon
   8341..8357    +  protein_bind   lac operator: The lac repressor binds to the lac operator to inhibit transcription in E. coli. This inhibition can be relieved by adding lactose or isopropyl-β-D-thiogalactopyranoside (IPTG). lac repressor encoded by lacI
   8391..8474    +  polyA_signal   SV40 poly(A) signal (fragment): SV40 polyadenylation signal
   8641..329     +  CDS            nef (fragment) (across the origin): NEF_HV1BR - Experimental evidence at protein level: Swiss-Prot protein existence level 1. Extracellular Nef protein targets CD4(+) T-lymphocytes for apoptosis by interacting with CXCR4 surface receptors (PubMed:14990729). From Human immunodeficiency virus type 1 group M subtype B (isolate BRU/LAI) (HIV-1).
>Addgene plasmid #186792 | mito cpVenus control | addgene full sequence | sequence record 368058 | Addgene NGS Result
TGGAAGGGCTAATTCACTCCCAAAGAAGACAAGATATCCTTGATCTGTGGATCTACCACACACAAGGCTA
CTTCCCTGATTAGCAGAACTACACACCAGGGCCAGGGGTCAGATATCCACTGACCTTTGGATGGTGCTAC
AAGCTAGTACCAGTTGAGCCAGATAAGGTAGAAGAGGCCAATAAAGGAGAGAACACCAGCTTGTTACACC
CTGTGAGCCTGCATGGGATGGATGACCCGGAGAGAGAAGTGTTAGAGTGGAGGTTTGACAGCCGCCTAGC
ATTTCATCACGTGGCCCGAGAGCTGCATCCGGAGTACTTCAAGAACTGCTGATATCGAGCTTGCTACAAG
GGACTTTCCGCTGGGGACTTTCCAGGGAGGCGTGGCCTGGGCGGGACTGGGGAGTGGCGAGCCCTCAGAT
CCTGCATATAAGCAGCTGCTTTTTGCCTGTACTGGGTCTCTCTGGTTAGACCAGATCTGAGCCTGGGAGC
TCTCTGGCTAACTAGGGAACCCACTGCTTAAGCCTCAATAAAGCTTGCCTTGAGTGCTTCAAGTAGTGTG
TGCCCGTCTGTTGTGTGACTCTGGTAACTAGAGATCCCTCAGACCCTTTTAGTCAGTGTGGAAAATCTCT
AGCAGTGGCGCCCGAACAGGGACTTGAAAGCGAAAGGGAAACCAGAGGAGCTCTCTCGACGCAGGACTCG
GCTTGCTGAAGCGCGCACGGCAAGAGGCGAGGGGCGGCGACTGGTGAGTACGCCAAAAATTTTGACTAGC
GGAGGCTAGAAGGAGAGAGATGGGTGCGAGAGCGTCAGTATTAAGCGGGGGAGAATTAGATCGCGATGGG
AAAAAATTCGGTTAAGGCCAGGGGGAAAGAAAAAATATAAATTAAAACATATAGTATGGGCAAGCAGGGA
GCTAGAACGATTCGCAGTTAATCCTGGCCTGTTAGAAACATCAGAAGGCTGTAGACAAATACTGGGACAG
CTACAACCATCCCTTCAGACAGGATCAGAAGAACTTAGATCATTATATAATACAGTAGCAACCCTCTATT
GTGTGCATCAAAGGATAGAGATAAAAGACACCAAGGAAGCTTTAGACAAGATAGAGGAAGAGCAAAACAA
AAGTAAGACCACCGCACAGCAAGCGGCCGGCCGCTGATCTTCAGACCTGGAGGAGGAGATATGAGGGACA
ATTGGAGAAGTGAATTATATAAATATAAAGTAGTAAAAATTGAACCATTAGGAGTAGCACCCACCAAGGC
AAAGAGAAGAGTGGTGCAGAGAGAAAAAAGAGCAGTGGGAATAGGAGCTTTGTTCCTTGGGTTCTTGGGA
GCAGCAGGAAGCACTATGGGCGCAGCGTCAATGACGCTGACGGTACAGGCCAGACAATTATTGTCTGGTA
TAGTGCAGCAGCAGAACAATTTGCTGAGGGCTATTGAGGCGCAACAGCATCTGTTGCAACTCACAGTCTG
GGGCATCAAGCAGCTCCAGGCAAGAATCCTGGCTGTGGAAAGATACCTAAAGGATCAACAGCTCCTGGGG
ATTTGGGGTTGCTCTGGAAAACTCATTTGCACCACTGCTGTGCCTTGGAATGCTAGTTGGAGTAATAAAT
CTCTGGAACAGATTTGGAATCACACGACCTGGATGGAGTGGGACAGAGAAATTAACAATTACACAAGCTT
AATACACTCCTTAATTGAAGAATCGCAAAACCAGCAAGAAAAGAATGAACAAGAATTATTGGAATTAGAT
AAATGGGCAAGTTTGTGGAATTGGTTTAACATAACAAATTGGCTGTGGTATATAAAATTATTCATAATGA
TAGTAGGAGGCTTGGTAGGTTTAAGAATAGTTTTTGCTGTACTTTCTATAGTGAATAGAGTTAGGCAGGG
ATATTCACCATTATCGTTTCAGACCCACCTCCCAACCCCGAGGGGACCCGACAGGCCCGAAGGAATAGAA
GAAGAAGGTGGAGAGAGAGACAGAGACAGATCCATTCGATTAGTGAACGGATCTCGACGGTATCGCCGAA
TTAATTCACAAATGGCAGTATTCATCCACAATTTTAAAAGAAAAGGGGGGATTGGGGGGTACAGTGCAGG
GGAAAGAATAGTAGACATAATAGCAACAGACATACAAACTAAAGAATTACAAAAACAAATTACAAAAATT
CAAAATTTTCGGGTTTATTACAGGGACAGCAGAGATCCAGTTTGGACTAGTGGAGTTCCGCGTTACATAA
CTTACGGTAAATGGCCCGCCTGGCTGACCGCCCAACGACCCCCGCCCATTGACGTCAATAATGACGTATG
TTCCCATAGTAACGCCAATAGGGACTTTCCATTGACGTCAATGGGTGGAGTATTTACGGTAAACTGCCCA
CTTGGCAGTACATCAAGTGTATCATATGCCAAGTACGCCCCCTATTGACGTCAATGACGGTAAATGGCCC
GCCTGGCATTATGCCCAGTACATGACCTTATGGGACTTTCCTACTTGGCAGTACATCTACGTATTAGTCA
TCGCTATTACCATGGTGATGCGGTTTTGGCAGTACATCAATGGGCGTGGATAGCGGTTTGACTCACGGGG
ATTTCCAAGTCTCCACCCCATTGACGTCAATGGGAGTTTGTTTTGGCACCAAAATCAACGGGACTTTCCA
AAATGTCGTAACAACTCCGCCCCATTGACGCAAATGGGCGGTAGGCGTGTACGGTGGGAGGTCTATATAA
GCAGAGCTCGTTTAGTGAACCGTCAGATCGCCTGGAGACGCCATCCACGCTGTTTTGACCTCCATAGAAG
ACACCGGCGGCCGCAGATCTCTCGAGGTTGATCTGCCACCATGCTGGCCACCCGCGTGTTCAGCCTGGTG
GGCAAGCGCGCCATCAGCACCAGCGTGTGCGTGCGCGCCCACACCGGTGACTACAAGGATGACGATGACA
AGCTCGATGGAGGATACCCATACGATGTTCCAGATTACGCTGCTCGAGGTTATCAAACAAGTTTGTACAA
AAAAGCAGGCTCCACCATGGGGCATATGTACAACAGCGACAACGTCTACATCACCGCCGACAAGCAGAAG
AACGGCATCAAGGCCAACTTCAAGATCCGCCACAACATCGAGGACGGCGGCGTGCAGCTCGCCGACCACT
ACCAGCAGAACACCCCCATCGGCGACGGCCCCGTGCTGCTGCCCGACAACCACTACCTGAGCTTCCAGTC
CAAGCTGAGCAAAGACCCCAACGAGAAGCGCGATCACATGGTCCTGCTGGAGTTCGTGACCGCCGCCGGG
ATCACTCTCGGCATGGACGAGCTGTACAAGGGCGGTTCCGGAGGCATGGTGAGCAAGGGCGAGGAGCTGT
TCACCGGGGTGGTGCCCATCCTGGTCGAGCTGGACGGCGACGTAAACGGCCACAAGTTCAGCGTGTCCGG
CGAGGGCGAGGGCGATGCCACCTACGGCAAGCTGACCCTGAAGCTGATCTGCACCACCGGCAAGCTGCCC
GTGCCCTGGCCCACCCTCGTGACCACCCTGGGCTACGGTCTCCAATGCTTCGCCCGCTACCCCGACCACA
TGAAGCAGCACGACTTCTTCAAGTCCGCCATGCCCGAAGGCTACGTCCAGGAGCGCACCATCTTCTTCAA
GGACGACGGCAACTACAAGACCCGCGCCGAGGTGAAGTTCGAGGGCGACACCCTGGTGAACCGCATCGAG
CTGAAGGGCATCGACTTCAAGGAGGACGGCAACATCCTGGGGCACAAGCTTGAGTACAACTAAGCGGCCG
CACTCGAGATATCTAGACCCAGCTTTCTTGTACAAAGTGGTTCGATAACGAATTCCGCCCCCCCCCCCTA
ACGTTACTGGCCGAAGCCGCTTGGAATAAGGCCGGTGTGCGTTTGTCTATATGTTATTTTCCACCATATT
GCCGTCTTTTGGCAATGTGAGGGCCCGGAAACCTGGCCCTGTCTTCTTGACGAGCATTCCTAGGGGTCTT
TCCCCTCTCGCCAAAGGAATGCAAGGTCTGTTGAATGTCGTGAAGGAAGCAGTTCCTCTGGAAGCTTCTT
GAAGACAAACAACGTCTGTAGCGACCCTTTGCAGGCAGCGGAACCCCCCACCTGGCGACAGGTGCCTCTG
CGGCCAAAAGCCACGTGTATAAGATACACCTGCAAAGGCGGCACAACCCCAGTGCCACGTTGTGAGTTGG
ATAGTTGTGGAAAGAGTCAAATGGCTCTCCTCAAGCGTATTCAACAAGGGGCTGAAGGATGCCCAGAAGG
TACCCCATTGTATGGGATCTGATCTGGGGCCTCGGTGCACATGCTTTACATGTGTTTAGTCGAGGTTAAA
AAAACGTCTAGGCCCCCCGAACCACGGGGACGTGGTTTTCCTTTGAAAAACACGATGATAATATGGCCAC
AACCATGACCGAGTACAAGCCCACGGTGCGCCTCGCCACCCGCGACGACGTCCCCAGGGCCGTACGCACC
CTCGCCGCCGCGTTCGCCGACTACCCCGCCACGCGCCACACCGTCGATCCGGACCGCCACATCGAGCGGG
TCACCGAGCTGCAAGAACTCTTCCTCACGCGCGTCGGGCTCGACATCGGCAAGGTGTGGGTCGCGGACGA
CGGCGCCGCGGTGGCGGTCTGGACCACGCCGGAGAGCGTCGAAGCGGGGGCGGTGTTCGCCGAGATCGGC
CCGCGCATGGCCGAGTTGAGCGGTTCCCGGCTGGCCGCGCAGCAACAGATGGAAGGCCTCCTGGCGCCGC
ACCGGCCCAAGGAGCCCGCGTGGTTCCTGGCCACCGTCGGCGTCTCGCCCGACCACCAGGGCAAGGGTCT
GGGCAGCGCCGTCGTGCTCCCCGGAGTGGAGGCGGCCGAGCGCGCCGGGGTGCCCGCCTTCCTGGAGACC
TCCGCGCCCCGCAACCTCCCCTTCTACGAGCGGCTCGGCTTCACCGTCACCGCCGACGTCGAGGTGCCCG
AAGGACCGCGCACCTGGTGCATGACCCGCAAGCCCGGTGCCTGATGCATCGATGGATCCTAATCAACCTC
TGGATTACAAAATTTGTGAAAGATTGACTGGTATTCTTAACTATGTTGCTCCTTTTACGCTATGTGGATA
CGCTGCTTTAATGCCTTTGTATCATGCTATTGCTTCCCGTATGGCTTTCATTTTCTCCTCCTTGTATAAA
TCCTGGTTGCTGTCTCTTTATGAGGAGTTGTGGCCCGTTGTCAGGCAACGTGGCGTGGTGTGCACTGTGT
TTGCTGACGCAACCCCCACTGGTTGGGGCATTGCCACCACCTGTCAGCTCCTTTCCGGGACTTTCGCTTT
CCCCCTCCCTATTGCCACGGCGGAACTCATCGCCGCCTGCCTTGCCCGCTGCTGGACAGGGGCTCGGCTG
TTGGGCACTGACAATTCCGTGGTGTTGTCGGGGAAATCATCGTCCTTTCCTTGGCTGCTCGCCTGTGTTG
CCACCTGGATTCTGCGCGGGACGTCCTTCTGCTACGTCCCTTCGGCCCTCAATCCAGCGGACCTTCCTTC
CCGCGGCCTGCTGCCGGCTCTGCGGCCTCTTCCGCGTCTTCGCCTTCGCCCTCAGACGAGTCGGATCTCC
CTTTGGGCCGCCTCCCCGCCTGAGATCCTTTAAGACCAATGACTTACAAGGCAGCTGTAGATCTTAGCCA
CTTTTTAAAAGAAAAGGGGGGACTGGAAGGGCTAATTCACTCCCAACGAAGACAAGATCTGCTTTTTGCT
TGTACTGGGTCTCTCTGGTTAGACCAGATCTGAGCCTGGGAGCTCTCTGGCTAACTAGGGAACCCACTGC
TTAAGCCTCAATAAAGCTTGCCTTGAGTGCTTCAAGTAGTGTGTGCCCGTCTGTTGTGTGACTCTGGTAA
CTAGAGATCCCTCAGACCCTTTTAGTCAGTGTGGAAAATCTCTAGCAGTAGTAGTTCATGTCATCTTATT
ATTCAGTATTTATAACTTGCAAAGAAATGAATATCAGAGAGTGAGAGGCCCGGGTTAATTAAGGAAAGGG
CTAGATCATTCTTGAAGACGAAAGGGCCTCGTGATACGCCTATTTTTATAGGTTAATGTCATGATAATAA
TGGTTTCTTAGACGTCAGGTGGCACTTTTCGGGGAAATGTGCGCGGAACCCCTATTTGTTTATTTTTCTA
AATACATTCAAATATGTATCCGCTCATGAGACAATAACCCTGATAAATGCTTCAATAATATTGAAAAAGG
AAGAGTATGAGTATTCAACATTTCCGTGTCGCCCTTATTCCCTTTTTTGCGGCATTTTGCCTTCCTGTTT
TTGCTCACCCAGAAACGCTGGTGAAAGTAAAAGATGCTGAAGATCAGTTGGGTGCACGAGTGGGTTACAT
CGAACTGGATCTCAACAGCGGTAAGATCCTTGAGAGTTTTCGCCCCGAAGAACGTTTTCCAATGATGAGC
ACTTTTAAAGTTCTGCTATGTGGCGCGGTATTATCCCGTGTTGACGCCGGGCAAGAGCAACTCGGTCGCC
GCATACACTATTCTCAGAATGACTTGGTTGAGTACTCACCAGTCACAGAAAAGCATCTTACGGATGGCAT
GACAGTAAGAGAATTATGCAGTGCTGCCATAACCATGAGTGATAACACTGCGGCCAACTTACTTCTGACA
ACGATCGGAGGACCGAAGGAGCTAACCGCTTTTTTGCACAACATGGGGGATCATGTAACTCGCCTTGATC
GTTGGGAACCGGAGCTGAATGAAGCCATACCAAACGACGAGCGTGACACCACGATGCCTGTAGCAATGGC
AACAACGTTGCGCAAACTATTAACTGGCGAACTACTTACTCTAGCTTCCCGGCAACAATTAATAGACTGG
ATGGAGGCGGATAAAGTTGCAGGACCACTTCTGCGCTCGGCCCTTCCGGCTGGCTGGTTTATTGCTGATA
AATCTGGAGCCGGTGAGCGTGGGTCTCGCGGTATCATTGCAGCACTGGGGCCAGATGGTAAGCCCTCCCG
TATCGTAGTTATCTACACGACGGGGAGTCAGGCAACTATGGATGAACGAAATAGACAGATCGCTGAGATA
GGTGCCTCACTGATTAAGCATTGGTAACTGTCAGACCAAGTTTACTCATATATACTTTAGATTGATTTAA
AACTTCATTTTTAATTTAAAAGGATCTAGGTGAAGATCCTTTTTGATAATCTCATGACCAAAATCCCTTA
ACGTGAGTTTTCGTTCCACTGAGCGTCAGACCCCGTAGAAAAGATCAAAGGATCTTCTTGAGATCCTTTT
TTTCTGCGCGTAATCTGCTGCTTGCAAACAAAAAAACCACCGCTACCAGCGGTGGTTTGTTTGCCGGATC
AAGAGCTACCAACTCTTTTTCCGAAGGTAACTGGCTTCAGCAGAGCGCAGATACCAAATACTGTTCTTCT
AGTGTAGCCGTAGTTAGGCCACCACTTCAAGAACTCTGTAGCACCGCCTACATACCTCGCTCTGCTAATC
CTGTTACCAGTGGCTGCTGCCAGTGGCGATAAGTCGTGTCTTACCGGGTTGGACTCAAGACGATAGTTAC
CGGATAAGGCGCAGCGGTCGGGCTGAACGGGGGGTTCGTGCACACAGCCCAGCTTGGAGCGAACGACCTA
CACCGAACTGAGATACCTACAGCGTGAGCTATGAGAAAGCGCCACGCTTCCCGAAGGGAGAAAGGCGGAC
AGGTATCCGGTAAGCGGCAGGGTCGGAACAGGAGAGCGCACGAGGGAGCTTCCAGGGGGAAACGCCTGGT
ATCTTTATAGTCCTGTCGGGTTTCGCCACCTCTGACTTGAGCGTCGATTTTTGTGATGCTCGTCAGGGGG
GCGGAGCCTATGGAAAAACGCCAGCAACGCGGCCTTTTTACGGTTCCTGGCCTTTTGCTGGCCTTTTGCT
CACATGTTCTTTCCTGCGTTATCCCCTGATTCTGTGGATAACCGTATTACCGCCTTTGAGTGAGCTGATA
CCGCTCGCCGCAGCCGAACGACCGAGCGCAGCGAGTCAGTGAGCGAGGAAGCGGAAGAGCGCCCAATACG
CAAACCGCCTCTCCCCGCGCGTTGGCCGATTCATTAATGCAGCAAGCTCATGGCTGACTAATTTTTTTTA
TTTATGCAGAGGCCGAGGCCGCCTCGGCCTCTGAGCTATTCCAGAAGTAGTGAGGAGGCTTTTTTGGAGG
CCTAGGCTTTTGCAAAAAGCTCCCCGTGGCACGACAGGTTTCCCGACTGGAAAGCGGGCAGTGAGCGCAA
CGCAATTAATGTGAGTTAGCTCACTCATTAGGCACCCCAGGCTTTACACTTTATGCTTCCGGCTCGTATG
TTGTGTGGAATTGTGAGCGGATAACAATTTCACACAGGAAACAGCTATGACATGATTACGAATTTCACAA
ATAAAGCATTTTTTTCACTGCATTCTAGTTGTGGTTTGTCCAAACTCATCAATGTATCTTATCATGTCTG
GATCAACTGGATAACTCAAGCTAACCAAAATCATCCCAAACTTCCCACCCCATACCCTATTACCACTGCC
AATTACCTGTGGTTTCATTTACTCTAAACCTGTGATTCCTCTGAATTATTTTCATTTTAAAGAAATTGTA
TTTGTTAAATATGTACTACAAACTTAGTAGT
